Addgene plasmid #149282: pEE392
Purpose: T-DNA encoding TRV2 with mFT augmented gRNA targeting NbPDS3
Depositing lab: Daniel Voytas. Depositing organization: University of Minnesota. Publication: Multiplexed heritable gene editing using RNA viruses and mobile single guide RNAs. Ellison EE, Nagalakshmi U, Gamo ME, Huang PJ, Dinesh-Kumar S, Voytas DF. Nat Plants. 2020 Jun 1. pii: 10.1038/s41477-020-0670-y. doi: 10.1038/s41477-020-0670-y. PubMed 32483329.
Backbone
  Vector backbone: pEE083
  Vector type: Plant Expression
Growth in bacteria
  Bacterial resistance: Kanamycin, 50 μg/mL
  Growth temperature: 37°C
  Growth strain: DH5alpha
  Copy number: High Copy
Gene/Insert
  Gene/Insert name: p35S:TRV2_NbPDS3sgRNA_mFT:tNos
  gRNA/shRNA sequence: Unknown
  Species: Tobacco Rattle Virus
  Promoter: 35S
  Cloning method: Restriction Enzyme; 5′ cloning site AarI (destroyed during cloning); 3′ cloning site AarI (destroyed during cloning)
Resource information
  A portion of this plasmid was derived from a plasmid made by: synthesized
Terms and licenses: Academic/Nonprofit Terms; Industry Terms: Not Available to Industry
How to cite: pEE392 was a gift from Daniel Voytas (Addgene plasmid # 149282 ; http://n2t.net/addgene:149282 ; RRID:Addgene_149282)
