[The description below was written by a language model from this plasmid's Addgene catalogue record.]
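Description:
pEE392 is a plant expression plasmid built on the pEE083 backbone that carries a T-DNA encoding the RNA2 genome segment of Tobacco rattle virus (TRV2), modified to deliver a CRISPR single guide RNA. It is maintained in E. coli as a high-copy plasmid under kanamycin selection. As a T-DNA vector it is of the type normally transferred into plant cells by Agrobacterium, although the record lists no origins of replication, border sequences or other backbone features, and no feature table is available to confirm them.

The insert, p35S:TRV2_NbPDS3sgRNA_mFT:tNos, places the TRV2 cDNA under the 35S promoter with a Nos terminator, so that transcription in the plant nucleus produces an infectious viral RNA2. Embedded in the viral sequence is an sgRNA targeting NbPDS3, a name that points to a phytoene desaturase gene of Nicotiana benthamiana; loss of this gene's function is commonly used as a visible photobleaching readout. The actual guide sequence is not recorded. The sgRNA is fused to "mFT", which, in light of the associated work on mobile single guide RNAs, appears to be a Flowering Locus T-derived RNA mobility element intended to promote movement of the guide through the plant. The guide cassette was inserted via AarI sites that were destroyed during cloning, and part of the plasmid was synthesized.

The construct encodes neither Cas9 nor TRV RNA1, so both would have to be supplied separately, for example by a Cas9-expressing plant and a companion TRV1 vector. Its use is virus-mediated delivery of guide RNAs for somatic and heritable plant gene editing.
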