>Addgene plasmid #149282 | pEE392 | addgene partial sequence | sequence record 305807 | Addgene Partial NGS Result
GAATTTCCTTTACCATTGACGTCAGTGTCGTTGGTAGCATTTGAGTTTCGGAGCATCTTGTTCTGGGGTT
TCACACTATCTTTAGAGAAAGTGTTAAGTTAATTAAGTTATCTTAATTAAGAGCATAATTATACTGATTT
GTCTCTCGTTGATAGAGTCTATCATTCTGTTACTAAAAATTTGACAACTCGGTTTGCTGACCTACTGGTT
ACTGTATCACTTACCCGAGTTAACGAGTCTAGAAACTTGGTAGTAGCGACTCCATGGTTTTAGAGCTAGA
AATAGCAAGTTAAAATAAGGCTAGTCCGTTATCAACTTGAAAAAGTGGCACCGAGTCGGTGCTCCCTAGT
CTATAAATATAAGAGACCCTCTTATAGTAAGCAGAGTTGTTGGAGACGTTCTTGATCCGTTTAATAGATC
AATCACTCTAAAGGTTACTTATGGCCAAAGAGAGGTGACTAATGGCTTGGATCTAAGGCCTTCTCAGGTT
CAAAACAAGCCAAGAGTTGAGATTGGTGGAGAAGACCTCAGGAACTTCTATACTTTGGTTATGGTGGATC
CAGATGTTCCAAGTCCTAGCAACCCTCACCTCCGAGAATATCTCCATTGGTTGGTGACTGATATCCCTGC
TACAACTGGAACAACCTTTGGCAATGAGATTGTGTGTTACGAAAATCCAAGTCCCACTGCAGGAATTCAT
CGTGTCGTGTTTATATTGTTTCGACAGCTTGGCAGGCAAACAGTGTATGCACCAGGGTGGCGCCAGAACT
TCAACACTCGCGAGTTTGCTGAGATCTACAATCTCGGCCTTCCCGTGGCCGCAGTTTTCTACAATTGTCA
GAGGGAGAGTGGCTGCGGAGGAAGAAGACTTTAGAGTGCCGGGCATGTCCCGAAGACATTAAACTACGGT
TCTTTAAGTAGATCCGTGTCTGAAGTTTTAGGTTCAATTTAAACCTACGAGATTGACATTCTCGACTGAT
CTTGATTGATCGGTAAGTCTTTTGTAATTTAATTTTCTTTTTGATTTTATTTTAAATTGTTATCTGTTTC
TGTGTATAGACTGTTTGAGATCGGCGTTTGGCCGACTCATTGTCTTACCATAGGGGAACGGACTTTGTTT
GTGTTGTTATTTTATTTGTATTTTATTAAAATTCTCAACGATCTGAAAAAGCCTCGCGGCTAAGAGATTG
TTGGGGGGTGAGTAAGTACTTTTAAAGTGATGATGGTTACAAAGGCAAAAGGGGTAAAACCCCTCGCCTA
CGTAAGCGTTATTACGCCCGTCTGTACTTATATCAGTACACTGACGAGTCCCTAAAGGACGAAACGGGAG
AACGCTAGCCACCACCACCACCACCACGTGTGAATTACAGGTGACCAGCTCGAATTTCCCCGATCGTTCA
AACATTTGGCAATAAAGTTTCTTAAGATTGAATCCTGTTGCCGGTCTTGCGATGATTATCATATAATTTC
TGTTGAATTACGTTAAGCATGTAATAATTAACATGTAATGCATGACGTTATTTATGAGATGGGTTTTTAT
GATTAGAGTCCCGCAATTATACATTTAATACGCGATAGAAAACAAAATATAGCGCGCAAACTAGGATAAA
TTATCGCGCGCGGTGTCATCTATGTTACTAGATCGGGAATTAAACTATCAGTGTTTGACAGGATATATTG
GCGGGTAAACCTAAGAGAAAAGAGCGTTTATTAGAATAATCGGATATTTAAAAGGGCGTGAAAAGGTTTA
TCCGTTCGTCCATTTGTATGTGCATGCCAACCACAGGGTTCCCCTCGGGATCAAAGTACTTTGATCCAAC
CCCTCCGCTGCTATAGTGCAGTCGGCTTCTGACGTTCAGTGCAGCCGTCTTCTGAAAACGACATGTCGCA
CAAGTCCTAAGTTACGCGACAGGCTGCCGCCCTGCCCTTTTCCTGGCGTTTTCTTGTCGCGTGTTTTAGT
CGCATAAAGTAGAATACTTGCGACTAGAACCGGAGACATTACGCCATGAACAAGAGCGCCGCCGCTGGCC
TGCTGGGCTATGCCCGCGTCAGCACCGACGACCAGGACTTGACCAACCAACGGGCCGAACTGCACGCGGC
CGGCTGCACCAAGCTGTTTTCCGAGAAGATCACCGGCACCAGGCGCGACCGCCCGGAGCTGGCCAGGATG
CTTGACCACCTACGCCCTGGCGACGTTGTGACAGTGACCAGGCTAGACCGCCTGGCCCGCAGCACCCGCG
ACCTACTGGACATTGCCGAGCGCATCCAGGAGGCCGGCGCGGGCCTGCGTAGCCTGGCAGAGCCGTGGGC
CGACACCACCACGCCGGCCGGCCGCATGGTGTTGACCGTGTTCGCCGGCATTGCCGAGTTCGAGCGTTCC
CTAATCATCGACCGCACCCGGAGCGGGCGCGAGGCCGCCAAGGCCCGAGGCGTGAAGTTTGGCCCCCGCC
CTACCCTCACCCCGGCACAGATCGCGCACGCCCGCGAGCTGATCGACCAGGAAGGCCGCACCGTGAAAGA
GGCGGCTGCACTGCTTGGCGTGCATCGCTCGACCCTGTACCGCGCACTTGAGCGCAGCGAGGAAGTGACG
CCCACCGAGGCCAGGCGGCGCGGTGCCTTCCGTGAGGACGCATTGACCGAGGCCGACGCCCTGGCGGCCG
CCGAGAATGAACGCCAAGAGGAACAAGCATGAAACCGCACCAGGACGGCCAGGACGAACCGTTTTTCATT
ACCGAAGAGATCGAGGCGGAGATGATCGCGGCCGGGTACGTGTTCGAGCCGCCCGCGCACGTCTCAACCG
TGCGGCTGCATGAAATCCTGGCCGGTTTGTCTGATGCCAAGCTGGCGGCCTGGCCGGCCAGCTTGGCCGC
TGAAGAAACCGAGCGCCGCCGTCTAAAAAGGTGATGTGTATTTGAGTAAAACAGCTTGCGTCATGCGGTC
GCTGCGTATATGATGCGATGAGTAAATAAACAAATACGCAAGGGGAACGCATGAAGGTTATCGCTGTACT
TAACCAGAAAGGCGGGTCAGGCAAGACGACCATCGCAACCCATCTAGCCCGCGCCCTGCAACTCGCCGGG
GCCGATGTTCTGTTAGTCGATTCCGATCCCCAGGGCAGTGCCCGCGATTGGGCGGCCGTGCGGGAAGATC
AACCGCTAACCGTTGTCGGCATCGACCGCCCGACGATTGACCGCGACGTGAAGGCCATCGGCCGGCGCGA
CTTCGTAGTGATCGACGGAGCGCCCCAGGCGGCGGACTTGGCTGTGTCCGCGATCAAGGCAGCCGACTTC
GTGCTGATTCCGGTGCAGCCAAGCCCTTACGACATATGGGCCACCGCCGACCTGGTGGAGCTGGTTAAGC
AGCGCATTGAGGTCACGGATGGAAGGCTACAAGCGGCCTTTGTCGTGTCGCGGGCGATCAAAGGCACGCG
CATCGGCGGTGAGGTTGCCGAGGCGCTGGCCGGGTACGAGCTGCCCATTCTTGAGTCCCGTATCACGCAG
CGCGTGAGCTACCCAGGCACTGCCGCCGCCGGCACAACCGTTCTTGAATCAGAACCCGAGGGCGACGCTG
CCCGCGAGGTCCAGGCGCTGGCCGCTGAAATTAAATCAAAACTCATTTGAGTTAATGAGGTAAAGAGAAA
ATGAGCAAAAGCACAAACACGCTAAGTGCCGGCCGTCCGAGCGCACGCAGCAGCAAGGCTGCAACGTTGG
CCAGCCTGGCAGACACGCCAGCCATGAAGCGGGTCAACTTTCAGTTGCCGGCGGAGGATCACACCAAGCT
GAAGATGTACGCGGTACGCCAAGGCAAGACCATTACCGAGCTGCTATCTGAATACATCGCGCAGCTACCA
GAGTAAATGAGCAAATGAATAAATGAGTAGATGAATTTTAGCGGCTAAAGGAGGCGGCATGGAAAATCAA
GAACAACCAGGCACCGACGCCGTGGAATGCCCCATGTGTGGAGGAACGGGCGGTTGGCCAGGCGTAAGCG
GCTGGGTTGCCTGCCGGCCCTGCAATGGCACTGGAACCCCCAAGCCCGAGGAATCGGCGTGAGCGGTCGC
AAACCATCCGGCCCGGTACAAATCGGCGCGGCGCTGGGTGATGACCTGGTGGAGAAGTTGAAGGCCGCGC
AGGCCGCCCAGCGGCAACGCATCGAGGCAGAAGCACGCCCCGGTGAATCGTGGCAAGCGGCCGCTGATCG
AATCCGCAAAGAATCCCGGCAACCGCCGGCAGCCGGTGCGCCGTCGATTAGGAAGCCGCCCAAGGGCGAC
GAGCAACCAGATTTTTTCGTTCCGATGCTCTATGACGTGGGCACCCGCGATAGTCGCAGCATCATGGACG
TGGCCGTTTTCCGTCTGTCGAAGCGTGACCGACGAGCTGGCGAGGTGATCCGCTACGAGCTTCCAGACGG
GCACGTAGAGGTTTCCGCAGGGCCGGCCGGCATGGCCAGTGTGTGGGATTACGACCTGGTACTGATGGCG
GTTTCCCATCTAACCGAATCCATGAACCGATACCGGGAAGGGAAGGGAGACAAGCCCGGCCGCGTGTTCC
GTCCACACGTTGCGGACGTACTCAAGTTCTGCCGGCGAGCCGATGGCGGAAAGCAGAAAGACGACCTGGT
AGAAACCTGCATTCGGTTAAACACCACGCACGTTGCCATGCAGCGTACGAAGAAGGCCAAGAACGGCCGC
CTGGTGACGGTATCCGAGGGTGAAGCCTTGATTAGCCGCTACAAGATCGTAAAGAGCGAAACCGGGCGGC
CGGAGTACATCGAGATCGAGCTAGCTGATTGGATGTACCGCGAGATCACAGAAGGCAAGAACCCGGACGT
GCTGACGGTTCACCCCGATTACTTTTTGATCGATCCCGGCATCGGCCGTTTTCTCTACCGCCTGGCACGC
CGCGCCGCAGGCAAGGCAGAAGCCAGATGGTTGTTCAAGACGATCTACGAACGCAGTGGCAGCGCCGGAG
AGTTCAAGAAGTTCTGTTTCACCGTGCGCAAGCTGATCGGGTCAAATGACCTGCCGGAGTACGATTTGAA
GGAGGAGGCGGGGCAGGCTGGCCCGATCCTAGTCATGCGCTACCGCAACCTGATCGAGGGCGAAGCATCC
GCCGGTTCCTAATGTACGGAGCAGATGCTAGGGCAAATTGCCCTAGCAGGGGAAAAAGGTCGAAAAGGTC
TCTTTCCTGTGGATAGCACGTACATTGGGAACCCAAAGCCGTACATTGGGAACCGGAACCCGTACATTGG
GAACCCAAAGCCGTACATTGGGAACCGGTCACACATGTAAGTGACTGATATAAAAGAGAAAAAAGGCGAT
TTTTCCGCCTAAAACTCTTTAAAACTTATTAAAACTCTTAAAACCCGCCTGGCCTGTGCATAACTGTCTG
GCCAGCGCACAGCCGAAGAGCTGCAAAAAGCGCCTACCCTTCGGTCGCTGCGCTCCCTACGCCCCGCCGC
TTCGCGTCGGCCTATCGCGGCCGCTGGCCGCTCAAAAATGGCTGGCCTACGGCCAGGCAATCTACCAGGG
CGCGGACAAGCCGCGCCGTCGCCACTCGACCGCCGGCGCCCACATCAAGGCACCCTGCCTCGCGCGTTTC
GGTGATGACGGTGAAAACCTCTGACACATGCAGCTCCCGGAGACGGTCACAGCTTGTCTGTAAGCGGATG
CCGGGAGCAGACAAGCCCGTCAGGGCGCGTCAGCGGGTGTTGGCGGGTGTCGGGGCGCAGCCATGACCCA
GTCACGTAGCGATAGCGGAGTGTATACTGGCTTAACTATGCGGCATCAGAGCAGATTGTACTGAGAGTGC
ACCATATGCGGTGTGAAATACCGCACAGATGCGTAAGGAGAAAATACCGCATCAGGCGCTCTTCCGCTTC
CTCGCTCACTGACTCGCTGCGCTCGGTCGTTCGGCTGCGGCGAGCGGTATCAGCTCACTCAAAGGCGGTA
ATACGGTTATCCACAGAATCAGGGGATAACGCAGGAAAGAACATGTGAGCAAAAGGCCAGCAAAAGGCCA
GGAACCGTAAAAAGGCCGCGTTGCTGGCGTTTTTCCATAGGCTCCGCCCCCCTGACGAGCATCACAAAAA
TCGACGCTCAAGTCAGAGGTGGCGAAACCCGACAGGACTATAAAGATACCAGGCGTTTCCCCCTGGAAGC
TCCCTCGTGCGCTCTCCTGTTCCGACCCTGCCGCTTACCGGATACCTGTCCGCCTTTCTCCCTTCGGGAA
GCGTGGCGCTTTCTCATAGCTCACGCTGTAGGTATCTCAGTTCGGTGTAGGTCGTTCGCTCCAAGCTGGG
CTGTGTGCACGAACCCCCCGTTCAGCCCGACCGCTGCGCCTTATCCGGTAACTATCGTCTTGAGTCCAAC
CCGGTAAGACACGACTTATCGCCACTGGCAGCAGCCACTGGTAACAGGATTAGCAGAGCGAGGTATGTAG
GCGGTGCTACAGAGTTCTTGAAGTGGTGGCCTAACTACGGCTACACTAGAAGGACAGTATTTGGTATCTG
CGCTCTGCTGAAGCCAGTTACCTTCGGAAAAAGAGTTGGTAGCTCTTGATCCGGCAAACAAACCACCGCT
GGTAGCGGTGGTTTTTTTGTTTGCAAGCAGCAGATTACGCGCAGAAAAAAAGGATCTCAAGAAGATCCTT
TGATCTTTTCTACGGGGTCTGACGCTCAGTGGAACGAAAACTCACGTTAAGGGCTGATGAATCCCCTAAT
GATTTTTATCAAAATCATTAAGTTAAGGTAGATACACATCTTGTCATATGATCAAATGGTTTCGCCAAAA
ATCAATAATCAGACAACAAAATGTGCGAACTCGATATTTTACACGACTCTCTTTACCAATTCTGCCCCGA
ATTACACTTAAAACGACTCAACAGCTTAACGTTGGCTTGCCACGCCTTACTTGACTGTAAAACTCTCACT
CTTACCGAACTTGGCCGTAACCTGCCAACCAAAGCGAGAACAAAACATAACATCAAACGAATCGACCGAT
TGTTAGGTAATCGTCACCTCCACAAAGAGCGACTCGCTGTATACCGTTGGCATGCTAGCTTTATCTGTTC
GGGCAATACGATGCCCATTGTACTTGTTGACTGGTCTGATATCCGTGAGCAAAAACGGCTTATGGTATTG
CGAGCTTCAGTCGCACTACACGGTCGTTCTGTTACTCTTTATGAGAAAGCGTTCCCGCTTTCAGAGCAAT
GTTCAAAGAAAGCTCATGACCAATTTCTAGCCGACCTTGCGAGCATTCTACCGAGTAACACCACACCGCT
CATTGTCAGTGATGCTGGCTTTAAAGTGCCATGGATTCTAGCAACTAACTTACCTGTTGAAATTCGAACA
CCCAAACAACTTGTTAATATCTATTCGAAGCGAATGCAGATTGAAGAAACCTTCCGAGACTTGAAAAGTC
CTGCCTACGGACTAGGCCTACGCCATAGCCGAACGAGCAGCTCAGAGCGTTTTGATATCATGCTGCTAAT
CGCCCTGATGCTTCAACTAACATGTTGGCTTGCGGGCGTTCATGCTCAGAAACAAGGTTGGGACAAGCAC
TTCCAGGCTAACACAGTCAGAAATCGAAACGTACTCTCAACAGTTCGCTTAGGCATGGAAGTTTTGCGGC
ATTCTGGCTACACAATAACAAGGGAAGACTCACTCGTGGCTGCAACCCTGCTTACTCAAAATCTATTCAC
ACATGGTTACGTTTTGGGGAAATTATGAGGGGATCTCTCAGCGTTAAGGGATTTTGGTCATGCATTCTAG
GTACTAAAACAATTCATCCAGTAAAATATAATATTTTATTTTCTCCCAATCAGGCTTGATCCCCAGTAAG
TCAAAAAATAGCTCGACATACTGTTCTTCCCCGATATCCTCCCTGATCGACCGGACGCAGAAGGCAATGT
CATACCACTTGTCCGCCCTGCCGCTTCTCCCAAGATCAATAAAGCCACTTACTTTGCCATCTTTCACAAA
GATGTTGCTGTCTCCCAGGTCGCCGTGGGAAAAGACAAGTTCCTCTTCGGGCTTTTCCGTCTTTAAAAAA
TCATACAGCTCGCGCGGATCTTTAAATGGAGTGTCTTCTTCCCAGTTTTCGCAATCCACATCGGCCAGAT
CGTTATTCAGTAAGTAATCCAATTCGGCTAAGCGGCTGTCTAAGCTATTCGTATAGGGACAATCCGATAT
GTCGATGGAGTGAAAGAGCCTGATGCACTCCGCATACAGCTCGATAATCTTTTCAGGGCTTTGTTCATCT
TCATACTCTTCCGAGCAAAGGACGCCATCGGCCTCACTCATGAGCAGATTGCTCCAGCCATCATGCCGTT
CAAAGTGCAGGACCTTTGGAACAGGCAGCTTTCCTTCCAGCCATAGCATCATGTCCTTTTCCCGTTCCAC
ATCATAGGTGGTCCCTTTATACCGGCTGTCCGTCATTTTTAAATATAGGTTTTCATTTTCTCCCACCAGC
TTATATACCTTAGCAGGAGACATTCCTTCCGTATCTTTTACGCAGCGGTATTTTTCGATCAGTTTTTTCA
ATTCCGGTGATATTCTCATTTTAGCCATTTATTATTTCCTTCCTCTTTTCTACAGTATTTAAAGATACCC
CAAGAAGCTAATTATAACAAGACGAACTCCAATTCACTGTTCCTTGCATTCTAAAACCTTAAATACCAGA
AAACAGCTTTTTCAAAGTTGTTTTCAAAGTTGGCGTATAACATAGTATCGACGGAGCCGATTTTGAAACC
GCGGTGATCACAGGCAGCAACGCTCTGTCATCGTTACAATCAACATGCTACCCTCCGCGAGATCATCCGT
GTTTCAAACCCGGCAGCTTAGTTGCCGTTCTTCCGAATAGCATCGGTAACATGAGCAAAGTCTGCCGCCT
TACAACGGCTCTCCCGCTGACGCCGTCCCGGACTGATGGGCTGCCTGTATCGAGTGGTGATTTTGTGCCG
AGCTGCCGGTCGGGGAGCTGTTGGCTGGCTGGTGGCAGGATATATTGTGGTGTAAACAAATTGACGCTTA
GACAACTTAATAACACATTGCGGACGTTTTTAATGTACTGAATTAACGCCGAATTAATTCCTAGGCCACC
ATGTTGGGCCCGGCGCGCCAAGCTTGCATGCCTGCAGGTCAACATGGTGGAGCACGACACTCTCGTCTAC
TCCAAGAATATCAAAGATACAGTCTCAGAAGACCAGAGGGCTATTGAGACTTTTCAACAAAGGGTAATAT
CGGGAAACCTCCTCGGATTCCATTGCCCAGCTATCTGTCACTTCATCGAAAGGACAGTAGAAAAGGAAGA
TGGCTTCTACAAATGCCATCATTGCGATAAAGGAAAGGCTATCGTTCAAGATGCCTCTACCGACAGTGGT
CCCAAAGATGGACCCCCACCCACGAGGAACATCGTGGAAAAAGAAGACGTTCCAACCACGTCTTCAAAGC
AAGTGGATTGATGTGATATCTCCACTGACGTAAGGGATGACGCACAATCCCACTATCCTTCGCAAGACCC
TTCCTCTATATAAGGAAGTTCATTTCATTTGGAGAGGATAAAACATTGCACCTATGGTGTTGCCCTGGCT
GGGGTATGTCAGTGATCGCAGTAGAATGTACTAATTGACAAGTTGGAGAATACGGTAGAACGTCCTTATC
CAACACAGCCTTTATCCCTCTCCCTGACGAGGTTTTTGTCAGTGTAATATTTCTTTTTGAACTATCCAGC
TTAGTACCGTACGGGAAAGTGACTGGTGTGCTTATCTTTGAAATGTTACTTTGGGTTTCGGTTCTTTAGG
TTAGTAAGAAAGCACTTGTCTTCTCATACAAAGGAAAACCTGAGACGTATCGCTTACGAAAGTAGCAATG
AAAGAAAGGTGGTGGTTTTAATCGCTACCGCAAAAACGATGGGGTCGTTTTAATTAACTTCTCCTACGCA
AGCGTCTAAACGGACGTTGGGGTTTTGCTAGTTTCTTTAGAGAAAACTAGCTAAGTCTTTAATGTTATCA
TTAGAGATGGCATAAATATAATACTTGTGTCTGCTGATAAGATCATTTTAATTTGGACGATTAGACTTGT
TGAACTACAGGTTACTGAATCACTTGCGCTAATCAACATGGGAGATATGTACGATGAATCATTTGACAAG
TCGGGCGGTCCTGCTGACTTGATGGACGATTCTTGGGTGGAATCAGTTTCGTGGAAAGATCTGTTGAAGA
AGTTACACAGCATAAAATTTGCACTACAGTCTGGTAGAGATGAGATCACTGGGTTACTAGCGGCACTGAA
TAGACAGTGTCCTTATTCACCATATGAGCAGTTTCCAGATAAGAAGGTGTATTTCCTTTTAGACTCACGG
GCTAACAGTGCTCTTGGTGTGATTCAGAACGCTTCAGCGTTCAAGAGACGAGCTGATGAGAAGAATGCAG
TGGCGGGTGTTACAAATATTCCTGCGAATCCAAACACAACGGTTACGACGAACCAAGGGAGTACTACTAC
TACCAAGGCGAACACTGGCTCGACTTTGGAAGAAGACTTGTACACTTATTACAAATTCGATGATGCCTCT
ACAGCTTTCCACAAATCTCTAACTTCGTTAGAGAACATGGAGTTGAAGAGTTATTACCGAAGGAACTTTG
AGAAAGTATTCGGGATTAAGTTTGGTGGAGCAGCTGCTAGTTCATCTGCACCGCCTCCAGCGAGTGGAGG
TCCGATACGTCCTAATCCCTAGGGATTTAAGGACGTGAACTCTGTTGAGATCTCTGTGAAATTCAGAGGG
TGGGTGATACCATATTCACTGATGCCATTAGCGACATCTAAATAGGGCTAATTGTGACTAATTTGAGG
